>Addgene plasmid #90743 | MAD2L1 E12.1 gRNA | addgene full sequence | sequence record 183027 | Addgene NGS Result
GGAAGCGGAAGAGCGCCCAATACGCAAACCGCCTCTCCCCGCGCGTTGGCCGATTCATTAATGCAGCTGG
CACGACAGGTTTCCCGACTGGAAAGCGGGCAGTGAGCGCAACGCAATTAATGTGAGTTAGCTCACTCATT
AGGCACCCCAGGCTTTACACTTTATGCTTCCGGCTCGTATGTTGTGTGGAATTGTGAGCGGATAACAATT
TCACACAGGAAACAGCTATGACCATGATTACGCCAAGCGCGCAATTAACCCTCACTAAAGGGAACAAAAG
CTGGAGCTGCAAGCTTAATGTAGTCTTATGCAATACTCTTGTAGTCTTGCAACATGGTAACGATGAGTTA
GCAACATGCCTTACAAGGAGAGAAAAAGCACCGTGCATGCCGATTGGTGGAAGTAAGGTGGTACGATCGT
GCCTTATTAGGAAGGCAACAGACGGGTCTGACATGGATTGGACGAACCACTGAATTGCCGCATTGCAGAG
ATATTGTATTTAAGTGCCTAGCTCGATACATAAACGGGTCTCTCTGGTTAGACCAGATCTGAGCCTGGGA
GCTCTCTGGCTAACTAGGGAACCCACTGCTTAAGCCTCAATAAAGCTTGCCTTGAGTGCTTCAAGTAGTG
TGTGCCCGTCTGTTGTGTGACTCTGGTAACTAGAGATCCCTCAGACCCTTTTAGTCAGTGTGGAAAATCT
CTAGCAGTGGCGCCCGAACAGGGACTTGAAAGCGAAAGGGAAACCAGAGGAGCTCTCTCGACGCAGGACT
CGGCTTGCTGAAGCGCGCACGGCAAGAGGCGAGGGGCGGCGACTGGTGAGTACGCCAAAAATTTTGACTA
GCGGAGGCTAGAAGGAGAGAGATGGGTGCGAGAGCGTCAGTATTAAGCGGGGGAGAATTAGATCGCGATG
GGAAAAAATTCGGTTAAGGCCAGGGGGAAAGAAAAAATATAAATTAAAACATATAGTATGGGCAAGCAGG
GAGCTAGAACGATTCGCAGTTAATCCTGGCCTGTTAGAAACATCAGAAGGCTGTAGACAAATACTGGGAC
AGCTACAACCATCCCTTCAGACAGGATCAGAAGAACTTAGATCATTATATAATACAGTAGCAACCCTCTA
TTGTGTGCATCAAAGGATAGAGATAAAAGACACCAAGGAAGCTTTAGACAAGATAGAGGAAGAGCAAAAC
AAAAGTAAGACCACCGCACAGCAAGCGGCCGCTGATCTTCAGACCTGGAGGAGGAGATATGAGGGACAAT
TGGAGAAGTGAATTATATAAATATAAAGTAGTAAAAATTGAACCATTAGGAGTAGCACCCACCAAGGCAA
AGAGAAGAGTGGTGCAGAGAGAAAAAAGAGCAGTGGGAATAGGAGCTTTGTTCCTTGGGTTCTTGGGAGC
AGCAGGAAGCACTATGGGCGCAGCGTCAATGACGCTGACGGTACAGGCCAGACAATTATTGTCTGGTATA
GTGCAGCAGCAGAACAATTTGCTGAGGGCTATTGAGGCGCAACAGCATCTGTTGCAACTCACAGTCTGGG
GCATCAAGCAGCTCCAGGCAAGAATCCTGGCTGTGGAAAGATACCTAAAGGATCAACAGCTCCTGGGGAT
TTGGGGTTGCTCTGGAAAACTCATTTGCACCACTGCTGTGCCTTGGAATGCTAGTTGGAGTAATAAATCT
CTGGAACAGATTTGGAATCACACGACCTGGATGGAGTGGGACAGAGAAATTAACAATTACACAAGCTTAA
TACACTCCTTAATTGAAGAATCGCAAAACCAGCAAGAAAAGAATGAACAAGAATTATTGGAATTAGATAA
ATGGGCAAGTTTGTGGAATTGGTTTAACATAACAAATTGGCTGTGGTATATAAAATTATTCATAATGATA
GTAGGAGGCTTGGTAGGTTTAAGAATAGTTTTTGCTGTACTTTCTATAGTGAATAGAGTTAGGCAGGGAT
ATTCACCATTATCGTTTCAGACCCACCTCCCAACCCCGAGGGGACCCAGAGAGGGCCTATTTCCCATGAT
TCCTTCATATTTGCATATACGATACAAGGCTGTTAGAGAGATAATTAGAATTAATTTGACTGTAAACACA
AAGATATTAGTACAAAATACGTGACGTAGAAAGTAATAATTTCTTGGGTAGTTTGCAGTTTTAAAATTAT
GTTTTAAAATGGACTATCATATGCTTACCGTAACTTGAAAGTATTTCGATTTCTTGGCTTTATATATCTT
GTGGAAAGGACGAAACACCGACTCGAGTAAAGGTTTCAGAGTTTAAGAGCTATGCTGGAAACAGCATAGC
AAGTTTAAATAAGGCTAGTCCGTTATCAACTTGAAAAAGTGGCACCGAGTCGGTGCTTTTTTTGAATTCT
AGATCTTGAGACAAATGGCAGTATTCATCCACAATTTTAAAAGAAAAGGGGGGATTGGGGGGTACAGTGC
AGGGGAAAGAATAGTAGACATAATAGCAACAGACATACAAACTAAAGAATTACAAAAACAAATTACAAAA
ATTCAAAATTTTCGGGTTTATTACAGGGACAGCAGAGATCCACTTTGGCGCCGGCTCGAGTGGCTCCGGT
GCCCGTCAGTGGGCAGAGCGCACATCGCCCACAGTCCCCGAGAAGTTGGGGGGAGGGGTCGGCAATTGAA
CCGGTGCCTAGAGAAGGTGGCGCGGGGTAAACTGGGAAAGTGATGTCGTGTACTGGCTCCGCCTTTTTCC
CGAGGGTGGGGGAGAACCGTATATAAGTGCAGTAGTCGCCGTGAACGTTCTTTTTCGCAACGGGTTTGCC
GCCAGAACACAGGTGTCGTGACGCGGGATCCGCCACCATGACCGAGTACAAGCCCACGGTGCGCCTCGCC
ACCCGCGACGACGTCCCCAGGGCCGTACGCACCCTCGCCGCCGCGTTCGCCGACTACCCCGCCACGCGCC
ACACCGTCGATCCGGACCGCCACATCGAGCGGGTCACCGAGCTGCAAGAACTCTTCCTCACGCGCGTCGG
GCTCGACATCGGCAAGGTGTGGGTCGCGGACGACGGCGCCGCGGTGGCGGTCTGGACCACGCCGGAGAGC
GTCGAAGCGGGGGCGGTGTTCGCCGAGATCGGCCCGCGCATGGCCGAGTTGAGCGGTTCCCGGCTGGCCG
CGCAGCAACAGATGGAAGGCCTCCTGGCGCCGCACCGGCCCAAGGAGCCCGCGTGGTTCCTGGCCACCGT
CGGAGTCTCGCCCGACCACCAGGGCAAGGGTCTGGGCAGCGCCGTCGTGCTCCCCGGAGTGGAGGCGGCC
GAGCGCGCCGGGGTGCCCGCCTTCCTGGAGACCTCCGCGCCCCGCAACCTCCCCTTCTACGAGCGGCTCG
GCTTCACCGTCACCGCCGACGTCGAGGTGCCCGAAGGACCGCGCACCTGGTGCATGACCCGCAAGCCCGG
TGCCTGAACGCGTTAAGTCGACAATCAACCTCTGGATTACAAAATTTGTGAAAGATTGACTGGTATTCTT
AACTATGTTGCTCCTTTTACGCTATGTGGATACGCTGCTTTAATGCCTTTGTATCATGCTATTGCTTCCC
GTATGGCTTTCATTTTCTCCTCCTTGTATAAATCCTGGTTGCTGTCTCTTTATGAGGAGTTGTGGCCCGT
TGTCAGGCAACGTGGCGTGGTGTGCACTGTGTTTGCTGACGCAACCCCCACTGGTTGGGGCATTGCCACC
ACCTGTCAGCTCCTTTCCGGGACTTTCGCTTTCCCCCTCCCTATTGCCACGGCGGAACTCATCGCCGCCT
GCCTTGCCCGCTGCTGGACAGGGGCTCGGCTGTTGGGCACTGACAATTCCGTGGTGTTGTCGGGGAAATC
ATCGTCCTTTCCTTGGCTGCTCGCCTGTGTTGCCACCTGGATTCTGCGCGGGACGTCCTTCTGCTACGTC
CCTTCGGCCCTCAATCCAGCGGACCTTCCTTCCCGCGGCCTGCTGCCGGCTCTGCGGCCTCTTCCGCGTC
TTCGCCTTCGCCCTCAGACGAGTCGGATCTCCCTTTGGGCCGCCTCCCCGCGTCGACTTTAAGACCAATG
ACTTACAAGGCAGCTGTAGATCTTAGCCACTTTTTAAAAGAAAAGGGGGGACTGGAAGGGCTAATTCACT
CCCAACGAAGACAAGATCTGCTTTTTGCTTGTACTGGGTCTCTCTGGTTAGACCAGATCTGAGCCTGGGA
GCTCTCTGGCTAACTAGGGAACCCACTGCTTAAGCCTCAATAAAGCTTGCCTTGAGTGCTTCAAGTAGTG
TGTGCCCGTCTGTTGTGTGACTCTGGTAACTAGAGATCCCTCAGACCCTTTTAGTCAGTGTGGAAAATCT
CTAGCAGTACGTATAGTAGTTCATGTCATCTTATTATTCAGTATTTATAACTTGCAAAGAAATGAATATC
AGAGAGTGAGAGGAACTTGTTTATTGCAGCTTATAATGGTTACAAATAAAGCAATAGCATCACAAATTTC
ACAAATAAAGCATTTTTTTCACTGCATTCTAGTTGTGGTTTGTCCAAACTCATCAATGTATCTTATCATG
TCTGGCTCTAGCTATCCCGCCCCTAACTCCGCCCATCCCGCCCCTAACTCCGCCCAGTTCCGCCCATTCT
CCGCCCCATGGCTGACTAATTTTTTTTATTTATGCAGAGGCCGAGGCCGCCTCGGCCTCTGAGCTATTCC
AGAAGTAGTGAGGAGGCTTTTTTGGAGGCCTAGGGACGTACCCAATTCGCCCTATAGTGAGTCGTATTAC
GCGCGCTCACTGGCCGTCGTTTTACAACGTCGTGACTGGGAAAACCCTGGCGTTACCCAACTTAATCGCC
TTGCAGCACATCCCCCTTTCGCCAGCTGGCGTAATAGCGAAGAGGCCCGCACCGATCGCCCTTCCCAACA
GTTGCGCAGCCTGAATGGCGAATGGG
[124 nt withheld, positions 4927-5050]
C
[91 nt withheld, positions 5052-5142]
A
[49 nt withheld, positions 5144-5192]
CCTTTGACGTTGGAGTCCACGTTCTTT
[37 nt withheld, positions 5220-5256]
ACCCTATCTCGGTCTATTCTTTTGATTTATAAGGGATTTTGCCGATTTCGGCCTATTGGTTAAAAAATGA
GCTGATTTAACAAAAATTTAACGCGAATTTTAACAAAATATTAACGCTTACAATTTAGGTGGCACTTTTC
GGGGAAATGTGCGCGGAACCCCTATTTGTTTATTTTTCTAAATACATTCAAATATGTATCCGCTCATGAG
ACAATAACCCTGATAAATGCTTCAATAATATTGAAAAAGGAAGAGTATGAGTATTCAACATTTCCGTGTC
GCCCTTATTCCCTTTTTTGCGGCATTTTGCCTTCCTGTTTTTGCTCACCCAGAAACGCTGGTGAAAGTAA
AAGATGCTGAAGATCAGTTGGGTGCACGAGTGGGTTACATCGAACTGGATCTCAACAGCGGTAAGATCCT
TGAGAGTTTTCGCCCCGAAGAACGTTTTCCAATGATGAGCACTTTTAAAGTTCTGCTATGTGGCGCGGTA
TTATCCCGTATTGACGCCGGGCAAGAGCAACTCGGTCGCCGCATACACTATTCTCAGAATGACTTGGTTG
AGTACTCACCAGTCACAGAAAAGCATCTTACGGATGGCATGACAGTAAGAGAATTATGCAGTGCTGCCAT
AACCATGAGTGATAACACTGCGGCCAACTTACTTCTGACAACGATCGGAGGACCGAAGGAGCTAACCGCT
TTTTTGCACAACATGGGGGATCATGTAACTCGCCTTGATCGTTGGGAACCGGAGCTGAATGAAGCCATAC
CAAACGACGAGCGTGACACCACGATGCCTGTAGCAATGGCAACAACGTTGCGCAAACTATTAACTGGCGA
ACTACTTACTCTAGCTTCCCGGCAACAATTAATAGACTGGATGGAGGCGGATAAAGTTGCAGGACCACTT
CTGCGCTCGGCCCTTCCGGCTGGCTGGTTTATTGCTGATAAATCTGGAGCCGGTGAGCGTGGGTCTCGCG
GTATCATTGCAGCACTGGGGCCAGATGGTAAGCCCTCCCGTATCGTAGTTATCTACACGACGGGGAGTCA
GGCAACTATGGATGAACGAAATAGACAGATCGCTGAGATAGGTGCCTCACTGATTAAGCATTGGTAACTG
TCAGACCAAGTTTACTCATATATACTTTAGATTGATTTAAAACTTCATTTTTAATTTAAAAGGATCTAGG
TGAAGATCCTTTTTGATAATCTCATGACCAAAATCCCTTAACGTGAGTTTTCGTTCCACTGAGCGTCAGA
CCCCGTAGAAAAGATCAAAGGATCTTCTTGAGATCCTTTTTTTCTGCGCGTAATCTGCTGCTTGCAAACA
AAAAAACCACCGCTACCAGCGGTGGTTTGTTTGCCGGATCAAGAGCTACCAACTCTTTTTCCGAAGGTAA
CTGGCTTCAGCAGAGCGCAGATACCAAATACTGTTCTTCTAGTGTAGCCGTAGTTAGGCCACCACTTCAA
GAACTCTGTAGCACCGCCTACATACCTCGCTCTGCTAATCCTGTTACCAGTGGCTGCTGCCAGTGGCGAT
AAGTCGTGTCTTACCGGGTTGGACTCAAGACGATAGTTACCGGATAAGGCGCAGCGGTCGGGCTGAACGG
GGGGTTCGTGCACACAGCCCAGCTTGGAGCGAACGACCTACACCGAACTGAGATACCTACAGCGTGAGCT
ATGAGAAAGCGCCACGCTTCCCGAAGGGAGAAAGGCGGACAGGTATCCGGTAAGCGGCAGGGTCGGAACA
GGAGAGCGCACGAGGGAGCTTCCAGGGGGAAACGCCTGGTATCTTTATAGTCCTGTCGGGTTTCGCCACC
TCTGACTTGAGCGTCGATTTTTGTGATGCTCGTCAGGGGGGCGGAGCCTATGGAAAAACGCCAGCAACGC
GGCCTTTTTACGGTTCCTGGCCTTTTGCTGGCCTTTTGCTCACATGTTCTTTCCTGCGTTATCCCCTGAT
TCTGTGGATAACCGTATTACCGCCTTTGAGTGAGCTGATACCGCTCGCCGCAGCCGAACGACCGAGCGCA
GCGAGTCAGTGAGCGA
Features (pLannotate 1.2.2; 27 found; start..end, strand, type, name):
     13..105     +  CDS            lacI (fragment): lac repressor; lacI; The lac repressor binds to the lac operator to inhibit transcription in E. coli. This inhibition can be relieved by adding lactose or isopropyl-β-D-thiogalactopyranoside (IPTG).
    118..139     +  protein_bind   CAP binding site: CAP binding activates transcription in the presence of cAMP. E. coli catabolite activator protein
    154..184     +  promoter       lac promoter: promoter for the E. coli lac operon
    192..208     +  protein_bind   lac operator: The lac repressor binds to the lac operator to inhibit transcription in E. coli. This inhibition can be relieved by adding lactose or isopropyl-β-D-thiogalactopyranoside (IPTG). lac repressor encoded by lacI
    253..271     +  promoter       T3 promoter: promoter for bacteriophage T3 RNA polymerase
    299..525     +  promoter       RSV promoter: Rous sarcoma virus enhancer/promoter
    526..706     +  LTR            5' LTR (truncated): truncated 5' long terminal repeat (LTR) from HIV-1
    753..878     +  misc_feature   HIV-1 Ψ: packaging signal of human immunodeficiency virus type 1
    862..1225    +  CDS            HIV-1 gag (fragment): gag protein from human immunodeficiency virus 1; gag
   1371..1604    +  misc_feature   RRE: The Rev response element (RRE) of HIV-1 allows for Rev-dependent mRNA export from the nucleus to the cytoplasm.
   1981..2007    +  CDS            Rev (fragment): human immunodeficiency virus 1 (HIV-1) Rev protein; rev; enhances nuclear export of unspliced and incompletely spliced viral mRNAs
   2011..2251    +  promoter       U6 promoter: RNA polymerase III promoter for human U6 snRNA
   2299..2366    +  misc_RNA       tracrRNA (fragment): trans-activating CRISPR RNA for the Streptococcus pyogenes CRISPR/Cas9 system
   2415..2532    +  misc_feature   cPPT/CTS: central polypurine tract and central termination sequence of HIV-1
   2601..2812    +  promoter       EF-1α core promoter: core promoter for human elongation factor EF-1α
   2838..3437    +  CDS            PuroR (fragment): puromycin N-acetyltransferase; pac from Streptomyces; confers resistance to puromycin
   3453..4041    +  misc_feature   WPRE: woodchuck hepatitis virus posttranscriptional regulatory element
   4092..4111    +  misc_feature   cPPT/CTS (fragment): central polypurine tract and central termination sequence of HIV-1
   4113..4346    +  LTR            3' LTR (ΔU3): self-inactivating 3' long terminal repeat (LTR) from HIV-1
   4424..4545    +  polyA_signal   SV40 poly(A) signal: SV40 polyadenylation signal
   4585..4720    +  rep_origin     SV40 ori: SV40 origin of replication
   4741..4759    -  promoter       T7 promoter: promoter for bacteriophage T7 RNA polymerase
   4767..4922    +  CDS            lacZα (fragment): LacZα fragment of β-galactosidase; lacZ fragment
   4927..5355    +  rep_origin     f1 ori (sequence partly withheld): f1 bacteriophage origin of replication; arrow indicates direction of (+) strand synthesis
   5408..5512    +  promoter       AmpR promoter: bla
   5513..6373    +  CDS            AmpR: β-lactamase; bla; confers resistance to ampicillin, carbenicillin, and related antibiotics
   6544..7132    +  rep_origin     ori: high-copy-number ColE1/pMB1/pBR322/pUC origin of replication
