[The description below was written by a language model from this plasmid's Addgene catalogue record and pLannotate feature annotations shown in this document.]
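Description:
MAD2L1 E12.1 gRNA is a third-generation lentiviral CRISPR guide plasmid built on the pLenti-sgRNA backbone, designed to deliver a single guide RNA against human MAD2L1 into mammalian cells. It is propagated in E. coli through a high-copy ColE1/pUC-type origin with ampicillin selection (AmpR under its own bla promoter). It also carries an f1 origin and leftover cloning-vector elements: lac promoter/operator, lacZα and lacI fragments, and T3 and T7 promoters. The catalogue lists the empty backbone as 9,151 bp, whereas the sequenced construct is 7,302 nt. This would be consistent with loss of a stuffer fragment when the guide was cloned between the two BsmBI sites, which were destroyed in the process, although the record does not say so.

The viral genome is transcribed from an RSV promoter fused to a truncated HIV-1 5' LTR, which makes packaging Tat-independent. It contains the Ψ packaging signal with a partial gag sequence, the RRE for Rev-dependent nuclear export, a cPPT/CTS, WPRE, and a self-inactivating ΔU3 3' LTR followed by an SV40 poly(A) signal and SV40 origin. Within this frame, a human U6 RNA polymerase III promoter drives the MAD2L1 spacer joined to the Streptococcus pyogenes sgRNA scaffold (annotated as a tracrRNA fragment). A downstream EF-1α core promoter expresses puromycin N-acetyltransferase for selecting transduced cells. No Cas9 is encoded, so the nuclease must be supplied separately in the target cells. The plasmid belongs to a series of guides used in a large-scale analysis of cell-cycle gene knockouts in human cell lines.
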