Addgene plasmid #90743: MAD2L1 E12.1 gRNA
Purpose: 3rd generation lentiviral gRNA plasmid targeting human MAD2L1
Depositing lab: Iain Cheeseman. Depositing organization: Whitehead Institute for Biomedical Research. Publication: Large-Scale Analysis of CRISPR/Cas9 Cell-Cycle Knockouts Reveals the Diversity of p53-Dependent Responses to Cell-Cycle Defects. McKinley KL, Cheeseman IM. Dev Cell. 2017 Feb 27;40(4):405-420.e2. doi: 10.1016/j.devcel.2017.01.012. Epub 2017 Feb 16. PubMed 28216383.
Backbone
  Vector backbone: pLenti-sgRNA
  Backbone manufacturer: Eric Lander & David Sabatini labs (Addgene plasmid #71409)
  Backbone size w/o insert (bp): 9151
  Vector type: Lentiviral, CRISPR
  Selectable markers: Puromycin
Growth in bacteria
  Bacterial resistance: Ampicillin, 100 μg/mL
  Growth temperature: 37°C
  Growth strain: NEB Stable
  Copy number: Unknown
Gene/Insert
  Gene/Insert name: MAD2L1 (Guide Designation E12.1) (alt name: pKMKO series)
  gRNA/shRNA sequence: CACCgACTCGAGTAAAGGTTTCAGA
  Species: H. sapiens (human)
  Promoter: U6
  Cloning method: Restriction Enzyme; 5′ cloning site BsmBI (destroyed during cloning); 3′ cloning site BsmBI (destroyed during cloning)
  Sequencing primers: 5′ hU6-F (5'-GAGGGCCTATTTCCCATGATT-3'); 3′ EF1a-R (5'-CACGGCGACTACTGCACTTA-3')
Terms and licenses: Academic/Nonprofit Terms; Industry Terms: Not Available to Industry
Depositor comments: Please note that gRNA target sequence listed is not strictly the 20nt spacer sequence, but also contains the 5' BsmBI overhang. For more information about knockout human cell lines generated using this plasmid, please see http://cellcycleknockouts.wi.mit.edu/ .
How to cite: MAD2L1 E12.1 gRNA was a gift from Iain Cheeseman (Addgene plasmid # 90743 ; http://n2t.net/addgene:90743 ; RRID:Addgene_90743)
